Addgene plasmid #81588: pDONR223_STAG2_p.L997W
Purpose: Gateway Donor vector containing STAG2 , part of the Target Accelerator Plasmid Collection.
Depositing lab: Jesse Boehm & William Hahn & David Root. Depositing organization: Broad Institute. Publication: Systematic Functional Interrogation of Rare Cancer Variants Identifies Oncogenic Alleles. Kim E, Ilic N, Shrestha Y, Zou L, Kamburov A, Zhu C, Yang X, Lubonja R, Tran N, Nguyen C, Lawrence MS, Piccioni F, Bagul M, Doench JG, Chouinard CR, Wu X, Hogstrom L, Natoli T, Tamayo P, Horn H, Corsello SM, Lage K, Root DE, Subramanian A, Golub TR, Getz G, Boehm JS, Hahn WC. Cancer Discov. 2016 Jul;6(7):714-26. doi: 10.1158/2159-8290.CD-16-0160. Epub 2016 May 4. PubMed 27147599.
Backbone
  Vector backbone: pDONR223
  Backbone manufacturer: Invitrogen
  Backbone size w/o insert (bp): 2790
  Vector type: Gateway Entry vector
Growth in bacteria
  Bacterial resistance: Spectinomycin, 50 μg/mL
  Growth temperature: 37°C
  Growth strain: DH5alpha
  Copy number: High Copy
Gene/Insert
  Gene/Insert name: STAG2
  Species: H. sapiens (human)
  Mutation: L997W
  GenBank ID: NM_006603.4
  Entrez Gene: STAG2 (a.k.a. SA-2, SA2, SCC3B, bA517O1.1)
  Promoter: None
  Cloning method: Gateway Cloning
  Sequencing primers: 5′ M13pUC-fwd; 3′ M13-Rev
Terms and licenses: Academic/Nonprofit Terms; Industry Terms: Not Available to Industry
Depositor comments: Closed state: stop codon immediately follows insert
How to cite: pDONR223_STAG2_p.L997W was a gift from Jesse Boehm & William Hahn & David Root (Addgene plasmid # 81588 ; http://n2t.net/addgene:81588 ; RRID:Addgene_81588)
