[The description below was written by a language model from this plasmid's Addgene catalogue record and pLannotate feature annotations shown in this document.]
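Description:
pDONR223_STAG2_p.L997W is a Gateway entry clone built on the Invitrogen pDONR223 backbone and carrying the human STAG2 open reading frame with an L997W missense substitution. It is a bacterial propagation and shuttling plasmid rather than an expression vector. It replicates in E. coli from a high-copy ColE1/pUC-type origin and is selected with spectinomycin through the aadA (SmR) aminoglycoside adenylyltransferase gene, which lies downstream of fragments of a class 1 integron Pc promoter and a gentamicin resistance gene. The sequenced record is about 6.5 kb. Other annotated backbone elements are rrnB T1 and T2 transcription terminators, short lacZα and lacI remnants, and a T7 promoter just outside the 3′ recombination site, oriented back toward the insert.

The STAG2 coding sequence (about 3.7 kb) encodes the SA2 subunit of cohesin, the ring-shaped complex that holds sister chromatids together after DNA replication until anaphase. It is flanked on both sides by attL recombination sites. The automated annotation labels both as attL3 variants, which may only reflect its closest-match naming. The record lists no promoter for the insert, so expression depends on moving the ORF by an LR Clonase reaction into a destination vector that supplies a promoter and any tags. The clone is in the "closed" configuration, with a stop codon immediately after the insert, so it suits native or N-terminally tagged expression but not C-terminal fusions. The plasmid belongs to the Target Accelerator Plasmid Collection, a resource of cancer-associated variant alleles made for systematic functional testing of rare mutations for oncogenic activity.
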