Features (pLannotate 1.2.2; 12 found; start..end, strand, type, name):
     38..74      -  CDS            lacZα (fragment): LacZα fragment of β-galactosidase; lacZ fragment
     91..186     +  protein_bind   attL3: mutant version of attL; recombination site for the Gateway® LR reaction LR Clonase™
    192..3884    +  CDS            STAG2: STAG2_HUMAN - Also known as SA2. Experimental evidence at protein level: Swiss-Prot protein existence level 1. Component of cohesin complex, a complex required for the cohesion of sister chromatids after DNA replication. The cohesin complex apparently forms a large proteinaceous ring within which sister chromatids can be trapped. At anaphase, the complex is cleaved and dissociates from chromatin, allowing sister chromatids to segregate. The cohesin complex may also play a role in spindle pole assembly during mitosis. From Homo sapiens (Human).
   3892..3987    -  protein_bind   attL3: mutant version of attL; recombination site for the Gateway® LR reaction LR Clonase™
   4006..4024    -  promoter       T7 promoter: promoter for bacteriophage T7 RNA polymerase
   4214..4237    +  promoter       Pc promoter (fragment): intI1 (promoter lies within the coding sequence); class 1 integron promoter
   4413..4469    +  CDS            GmR (fragment): gentamycin acetyltransferase; aacC1; confers resistance to gentamycin
   4476..5267    +  CDS            SmR: aminoglycoside adenylyltransferase (Murphy, 1985); aadA; confers resistance to spectinomycin and streptomycin
   5360..5948    +  rep_origin     ori: high-copy-number ColE1/pMB1/pBR322/pUC origin of replication
   6131..6223    +  CDS            lacI (fragment): lac repressor; lacI; The lac repressor binds to the lac operator to inhibit transcription in E. coli. This inhibition can be relieved by adding lactose or isopropyl-β-D-thiogalactopyranoside (IPTG).
   6278..6305    -  terminator     rrnB T2 terminator: transcription terminator T2 from the E. coli rrnB gene
   6437..6480    +  terminator     rrnB T1 terminator: Escherichia coli rrnB; transcription terminator T1 from the E. coli rrnB gene
>Addgene plasmid #81588 | pDONR223_STAG2_p.L997W | addgene full sequence | sequence record 167060 | Addgene NGS Result
GGCAGTTCCCTACTCTCGCGTTAACGCTAGCATGGATGTTTTCCCAGTCACGACGTTGTAAAACGACGGC
CAGTCTTAAGCTCGGGCCCCAAATAATGATTTTATTTTGACTGATAGTGACCTGTTCGTTGCAACAAATT
GATGAGCAATGCTTTTTTATAATGCCAACTTTGTACAAAAAAGTTGGCACCATGATAGCAGCTCCAGAAA
TACCAACTGATTTTAATCTACTACAGGAGTCAGAAACACATTTTTCTTCTGACACAGATTTTGAAGATAT
CGAAGGAAAAAACCAAAAGCAAGGCAAAGGCAAAACTTGTAAAAAAGGCAAAAAGGGCCCAGCAGAAAAG
GGCAAAGGTGGAAATGGAGGAGGAAAACCTCCTTCTGGTCCAAACCGAATGAATGGTCATCACCAACAGA
ATGGAGTGGAAAACATGATGTTGTTTGAAGTTGTTAAAATGGGCAAGAGTGCTATGCAGTCGGTGGTAGA
TGATTGGATAGAATCATACAAGCATGACCGAGATATAGCACTTCTTGACCTTATCAACTTTTTTATTCAG
TGTTCAGGCTGTAAAGGAGTTGTCACAGCAGAAATGTTTAGACATATGCAGAACTCTGAGATAATTCGAA
AAATGACTGAAGAATTCGATGAGGATAGTGGAGATTATCCACTTACCATGGCTGGTCCTCAGTGGAAGAA
GTTCAAATCCAGTTTTTGTGAATTCATTGGCGTGTTAGTACGGCAATGTCAATATAGTATCATATATGAT
GAGTATATGATGGATACAGTCATTTCACTTCTTACAGGATTGTCTGACTCACAAGTCAGAGCATTTCGAC
ATACAAGCACCCTGGCAGCTATGAAGTTGATGACAGCTTTGGTGAATGTGGCACTAAATCTTAGCATTAA
TATGGATAATACACAAAGACAATATGAAGCAGAACGGAATAAAATGATTGGAAAACGAGCCAATGAGAGG
CTAGAACTCCTGCTACAAAAGCGGAAAGAGCTTCAGGAAAATCAAGATGAAATAGAAAATATGATGAATG
CAATATTTAAAGGAGTGTTTGTACATAGATACCGTGATGCGATAGCTGAAATTCGAGCTATTTGCATTGA
AGAGATTGGCATTTGGATGAAGATGTATAGTGATGCCTTTCTTAATGACAGTTATTTAAAATATGTTGGT
TGGACTATGCATGATAAGCAAGGTGAAGTAAGACTCAAATGTCTTACTGCTCTACAAGGGCTTTATTATA
ACAAAGAGCTTAATTCCAAACTGGAACTTTTTACCAGTCGGTTCAAGGATAGAATTGTGTCTATGACCCT
TGACAAAGAATATGATGTTGCAGTACAAGCAATAAAATTACTCACTCTTGTTTTACAGAGTAGTGAAGAA
GTTCTCACTGCAGAAGATTGTGAAAATGTCTATCATCTGGTTTATTCAGCTCACCGGCCAGTAGCAGTAG
CAGCTGGAGAATTTCTCTACAAAAAGCTCTTCAGTCGTAGAGATCCAGAGGAGGATGGAATGATGAAAAG
AAGAGGAAGACAAGGTCCAAATGCCAACCTTGTTAAGACATTGGTTTTTTTCTTTCTAGAAAGTGAGTTA
CATGAGCATGCAGCATACCTTGTGGATAGCATGTGGGACTGTGCTACTGAGCTGCTGAAAGACTGGGAAT
GTATGAATAGCTTGTTACTGGAAGAGCCACTTAGTGGAGAGGAAGCACTAACAGATAGGCAAGAGAGTGC
TCTGATTGAAATAATGCTTTGTACCATTAGACAAGCGGCTGAATGTCATCCTCCCGTGGGAAGAGGGACA
GGAAAAAGGGTGCTTACAGCAAAGGAGAAGAAGACACAGTTGGATGATAGGACAAAAATCACTGAGCTTT
TTGCCGTGGCCCTTCCTCAGTTATTAGCAAAATACTCTGTAGATGCAGAAAAGGTGACTAACTTGTTGCA
GTTGCCTCAGTACTTTGATTTGGAAATATATACCACTGGACGATTAGAAAAGCATTTGGATGCCTTATTG
CGACAGATCCGGAATATTGTAGAGAAGCACACAGATACAGATGTTTTGGAAGCATGTTCTAAAACTTACC
ATGCACTCTGTAATGAAGAGTTCACAATCTTCAACAGAGTAGATATTTCAAGAAGTCAACTGATAGATGA
ATTGGCAGATAAATTTAACCGGCTTCTTGAAGATTTTCTGCAAGAGGGTGAAGAACCTGATGAAGATGAT
GCATATCAGGTATTGTCAACATTGAAGAGGATCACTGCTTTTCATAATGCCCATGACCTTTCAAAGTGGG
ATTTATTTGCTTGTAATTACAAACTCTTGAAAACTGGAATCGAAAATGGAGACATGCCTGAGCAGATTGT
TATTCACGCACTGCAGTGTACTCACTATGTAATCCTTTGGCAACTTGCTAAGATAACTGAAAGCAGCTCT
ACAAAGGAGGACTTGCTGCGTTTAAAGAAACAAATGAGAGTATTTTGTCAGATATGTCAACATTACCTGA
CCAACGTGAATACTACTGTTAAGGAACAGGCCTTCACTATTCTGTGTGATATTTTGATGATCTTCAGCCA
TCAGATTATGTCAGGAGGGCGTGACATGTTAGAGCCATTAGTGTATACCCCTGATTCTTCATTGCAGTCT
GAGTTGCTCAGCTTTATTTTGGATCATGTCTTCATTGAACAGGATGATGATAATAATAGTGCAGATGGTC
AGCAAGAGGATGAAGCCAGTAAAATTGAAGCTCTGCACAAGAGAAGAAATTTACTTGCAGCATTTTGTAA
GCTAATTGTATATACTGTGGTGGAGATGAATACAGCTGCAGATATCTTCAAACAGTATATGAAGTATTAT
AATGACTATGGAGATATCATCAAAGAAACAATGAGTAAAACAAGGCAGATAGACAAAATTCAGTGTGCTA
AGACCCTTATTCTCAGTCTGCAACAGCTTTTTAATGAAATGATACAAGAAAATGGCTATAATTTTGATAG
ATCATCCTCTACATTTAGTGGCATAAAAGAACTTGCTCGACGTTTTGCTTTAACTTTTGGACTTGATCAG
TTGAAAACAAGAGAAGCCATTGCCATGCTACACAAAGATGGCATAGAATTTGCTTTTAAAGAGCCTAATC
CGCAAGGGGAGAGCCATCCACCTTTAAATTGGGCATTTCTTGATATTCTGAGTGAATTTTCTTCTAAACT
ACTTCGACAAGACAAAAGAACAGTGTATGTTTACTTGGAAAAGTTCATGACCTTTCAGATGTCACTCCGA
AGAGAGGATGTGTGGCTTCCACTGATGTCTTACCGAAATTCTTTGCTAGCTGGTGGTGATGATGACACCA
TGTCAGTCATTAGTGGAATCAGCAGCCGGGGGTCAACAGTACGGAGTAAAAAATCAAAACCATCTACAGG
AAAACGGAAAGTGGTTGAGGGCATGCAGCTTTCACTCACTGAAGAAAGTAGTAGTAGTGACAGTATGTGG
TTAAGCAGAGAACAAACACTGCACACCCCTGTTATGATGCAGACACCACAACTCACCTCCACTATTATGA
GAGAGCCCAAAAGATTACGGCCTGAGGATAGCTTCATGAGTGTTTATCCAATGCAGACTGAACATCATCA
AACACCTCTTGATTATAATCGGCGTGGCACAAGCCTAATGGAAGATGATGAAGAGCCAATTGTGGAAGAT
GTTATGATGTCCTCAGAAGGGAGGATTGAGGATCTTAATGAGGGAATGGATTTTGACACCATGGATATAG
ATTTGCCACCATCAAAGAACAGACGAGAGAGAACAGAACTGAAGCCTGATTTCTTTGATCCAGCTTCAAT
TATGGATGAATCAGTTCTTGGAGTGTCAATGTTTTGATTGCCAACTTTCTTGTACAAAGTTGGCATTATA
AGAAAGCATTGCTTATCAATTTGTTGCAACGAACAGGTCACTATCAGTCAAAATAAAATCATTATTTGCC
ATCCAGCTGATATCCCCTATAGTGAGTCGTATTACATGGTCATAGCTGTTTCCTGGCAGCTCTGGCCCGT
GTCTCAAAATCTCTGATGTTACATTGCACAAGATAAAAATATATCATCATGCCTCCTCTAGACCAGCCAG
GACAGAAATGCCTCGACTTCGCTGCTACCCAAGGTTGCCGGGTGACGCACACCGTGGAAACGGATGAAGG
CACGAACCCAGTGGACATAAGCCTGTTCGGTTCGTAAGCTGTAATGCAAGTAGCGTATGCGCTCACGCAA
CTGGTCCAGAACCTTGACCGAACGCAGCGGTGGTAACGGCGCAGTGGCGGTTTTCATGGCTTGTTATGAC
TGTTTTTTTGGGGTACAGTCTATGCCTCGGGCATCCAAGCAGCAAGCGCGTTACGCCGTGGGTCGATGTT
TGATGTTATGGAGCAGCAACGATGTTACGCAGCAGGGCAGTCGCCCTAAAACAAAGTTAAACATTATGAG
GGAAGCGGTGATCGCCGAAGTATCGACTCAACTATCAGAGGTAGTTGGCGTCATCGAGCGCCATCTCGAA
CCGACGTTGCTGGCCGTACATTTGTACGGCTCCGCAGTGGATGGCGGCCTGAAGCCACACAGTGATATTG
ATTTGCTGGTTACGGTGACCGTAAGGCTTGATGAAACAACGCGGCGAGCTTTGATCAACGACCTTTTGGA
AACTTCGGCTTCCCCTGGAGAGAGCGAGATTCTCCGCGCTGTAGAAGTCACCATTGTTGTGCACGACGAC
ATCATTCCGTGGCGTTATCCAGCTAAGCGCGAACTGCAATTTGGAGAATGGCAGCGCAATGACATTCTTG
CAGGTATCTTCGAGCCAGCCACGATCGACATTGATCTGGCTATCTTGCTGACAAAAGCAAGAGAACATAG
CGTTGCCTTGGTAGGTCCAGCGGCGGAGGAACTCTTTGATCCGGTTCCTGAACAGGATCTATTTGAGGCG
CTAAATGAAACCTTAACGCTATGGAACTCGCCGCCCGACTGGGCTGGCGATGAGCGAAATGTAGTGCTTA
CGTTGTCCCGCATTTGGTACAGCGCAGTAACCGGCAAAATCGCGCCGAAGGATGTCGCTGCCGACTGGGC
AATGGAGCGCCTGCCGGCCCAGTATCAGCCCGTCATACTTGAAGCTAGACAGGCTTATCTTGGACAAGAA
GAAGATCGCTTGGCCTCGCGCGCAGATCAGTTGGAAGAATTTGTCCACTACGTGAAAGGCGAGATCACCA
AGGTAGTCGGCAAATAACCCTCGAGCCACCCATGACCAAAATCCCTTAACGTGAGTTACGCGTCGTTCCA
CTGAGCGTCAGACCCCGTAGAAAAGATCAAAGGATCTTCTTGAGATCCTTTTTTTCTGCGCGTAATCTGC
TGCTTGCAAACAAAAAAACCACCGCTACCAGCGGTGGTTTGTTTGCCGGATCAAGAGCTACCAACTCTTT
TTCCGAAGGTAACTGGCTTCAGCAGAGCGCAGATACCAAATACTGTTCTTCTAGTGTAGCCGTAGTTAGG
CCACCACTTCAAGAACTCTGTAGCACCGCCTACATACCTCGCTCTGCTAATCCTGTTACCAGTGGCTGCT
GCCAGTGGCGATAAGTCGTGTCTTACCGGGTTGGACTCAAGACGATAGTTACCGGATAAGGCGCAGCGGT
CGGGCTGAACGGGGGGTTCGTGCACACAGCCCAGCTTGGAGCGAACGACCTACACCGAACTGAGATACCT
ACAGCGTGAGCTATGAGAAAGCGCCACGCTTCCCGAAGGGAGAAAGGCGGACAGGTATCCGGTAAGCGGC
AGGGTCGGAACAGGAGAGCGCACGAGGGAGCTTCCAGGGGGAAACGCCTGGTATCTTTATAGTCCTGTCG
GGTTTCGCCACCTCTGACTTGAGCGTCGATTTTTGTGATGCTCGTCAGGGGGGCGGAGCCTATGGAAAAA
CGCCAGCAACGCGGCCTTTTTACGGTTCCTGGCCTTTTGCTGGCCTTTTGCTCACATGTTCTTTCCTGCG
TTATCCCCTGATTCTGTGGATAACCGTATTACCGCCTTTGAGTGAGCTGATACCGCTCGCCGCAGCCGAA
CGACCGAGCGCAGCGAGTCAGTGAGCGAGGAAGCGGAAGAGCGCCCAATACGCAAACCGCCTCTCCCCGC
GCGTTGGCCGATTCATTAATGCAGCTGGCACGACAGGTTTCCCGACTGGAAAGCGGGCAGTGAGCGCAAC
GCAATTAATACGCGTACCGCTAGCCAGGAAGAGTTTGTAGAAACGCAAAAAGGCCATCCGTCAGGATGGC
CTTCTGCTTAGTTTGATGCCTGGCAGTTTATGGCGGGCGTCCTGCCCGCCACCCTCCGGGCCGTTGCTTC
ACAACGTTCAAATCCGCTCCCGGCGGATTTGTCCTACTCAGGAGAGCGTTCACCGACAAACAACAGATAA
AACGAAAGGCCCAGTCTTCCGACTGAGCCTTTCGTTTTATTTGATGCCT
