>Addgene plasmid #81588 | pDONR223_STAG2_p.L997W | depositor partial sequence | sequence record 154907 | Insert sequence
ATGATAGCAGCTCCAGAAATACCAACTGATTTTAATCTACTACAGGAGTCAGAAACACATTTTTCTTCTG
ACACAGATTTTGAAGATATCGAAGGAAAAAACCAAAAGCAAGGCAAAGGCAAAACTTGTAAAAAAGGCAA
AAAGGGCCCAGCAGAAAAGGGCAAAGGTGGAAATGGAGGAGGAAAACCTCCTTCTGGTCCAAACCGAATG
AATGGTCATCACCAACAGAATGGAGTGGAAAACATGATGTTGTTTGAAGTTGTTAAAATGGGCAAGAGTG
CTATGCAGTCGGTGGTAGATGATTGGATAGAATCATACAAGCATGACCGAGATATAGCACTTCTTGACCT
TATCAACTTTTTTATTCAGTGTTCAGGCTGTAAAGGAGTTGTCACAGCAGAAATGTTTAGACATATGCAG
AACTCTGAGATAATTCGAAAAATGACTGAAGAATTCGATGAGGATAGTGGAGATTATCCACTTACCATGG
CTGGTCCTCAGTGGAAGAAGTTCAAATCCAGTTTTTGTGAATTCATTGGCGTGTTAGTACGGCAATGTCA
ATATAGTATCATATATGATGAGTATATGATGGATACAGTCATTTCACTTCTTACAGGATTGTCTGACTCA
CAAGTCAGAGCATTTCGACATACAAGCACCCTGGCAGCTATGAAGTTGATGACAGCTTTGGTGAATGTGG
CACTAAATCTTAGCATTAATATGGATAATACACAAAGACAATATGAAGCAGAACGGAATAAAATGATTGG
AAAACGAGCCAATGAGAGGCTAGAACTCCTGCTACAAAAGCGGAAAGAGCTTCAGGAAAATCAAGATGAA
ATAGAAAATATGATGAATGCAATATTTAAAGGAGTGTTTGTACATAGATACCGTGATGCGATAGCTGAAA
TTCGAGCTATTTGCATTGAAGAGATTGGCATTTGGATGAAGATGTATAGTGATGCCTTTCTTAATGACAG
TTATTTAAAATATGTTGGTTGGACTATGCATGATAAGCAAGGTGAAGTAAGACTCAAATGTCTTACTGCT
CTACAAGGGCTTTATTATAACAAAGAGCTTAATTCCAAACTGGAACTTTTTACCAGTCGGTTCAAGGATA
GAATTGTGTCTATGACCCTTGACAAAGAATATGATGTTGCAGTACAAGCAATAAAATTACTCACTCTTGT
TTTACAGAGTAGTGAAGAAGTTCTCACTGCAGAAGATTGTGAAAATGTCTATCATCTGGTTTATTCAGCT
CACCGGCCAGTAGCAGTAGCAGCTGGAGAATTTCTCTACAAAAAGCTCTTCAGTCGTAGAGATCCAGAGG
AGGATGGAATGATGAAAAGAAGAGGAAGACAAGGTCCAAATGCCAACCTTGTTAAGACATTGGTTTTTTT
CTTTCTAGAAAGTGAGTTACATGAGCATGCAGCATACCTTGTGGATAGCATGTGGGACTGTGCTACTGAG
CTGCTGAAAGACTGGGAATGTATGAATAGCTTGTTACTGGAAGAGCCACTTAGTGGAGAGGAAGCACTAA
CAGATAGGCAAGAGAGTGCTCTGATTGAAATAATGCTTTGTACCATTAGACAAGCGGCTGAATGTCATCC
TCCCGTGGGAAGAGGGACAGGAAAAAGGGTGCTTACAGCAAAGGAGAAGAAGACACAGTTGGATGATAGG
ACAAAAATCACTGAGCTTTTTGCCGTGGCCCTTCCTCAGTTATTAGCAAAATACTCTGTAGATGCAGAAA
AGGTGACTAACTTGTTGCAGTTGCCTCAGTACTTTGATTTGGAAATATATACCACTGGACGATTAGAAAA
GCATTTGGATGCCTTATTGCGACAGATCCGGAATATTGTAGAGAAGCACACAGATACAGATGTTTTGGAA
GCATGTTCTAAAACTTACCATGCACTCTGTAATGAAGAGTTCACAATCTTCAACAGAGTAGATATTTCAA
GAAGTCAACTGATAGATGAATTGGCAGATAAATTTAACCGGCTTCTTGAAGATTTTCTGCAAGAGGGTGA
AGAACCTGATGAAGATGATGCATATCAGGTATTGTCAACATTGAAGAGGATCACTGCTTTTCATAATGCC
CATGACCTTTCAAAGTGGGATTTATTTGCTTGTAATTACAAACTCTTGAAAACTGGAATCGAAAATGGAG
ACATGCCTGAGCAGATTGTTATTCACGCACTGCAGTGTACTCACTATGTAATCCTTTGGCAACTTGCTAA
GATAACTGAAAGCAGCTCTACAAAGGAGGACTTGCTGCGTTTAAAGAAACAAATGAGAGTATTTTGTCAG
ATATGTCAACATTACCTGACCAACGTGAATACTACTGTTAAGGAACAGGCCTTCACTATTCTGTGTGATA
TTTTGATGATCTTCAGCCATCAGATTATGTCAGGAGGGCGTGACATGTTAGAGCCATTAGTGTATACCCC
TGATTCTTCATTGCAGTCTGAGTTGCTCAGCTTTATTTTGGATCATGTCTTCATTGAACAGGATGATGAT
AATAATAGTGCAGATGGTCAGCAAGAGGATGAAGCCAGTAAAATTGAAGCTCTGCACAAGAGAAGAAATT
TACTTGCAGCATTTTGTAAGCTAATTGTATATACTGTGGTGGAGATGAATACAGCTGCAGATATCTTCAA
ACAGTATATGAAGTATTATAATGACTATGGAGATATCATCAAAGAAACAATGAGTAAAACAAGGCAGATA
GACAAAATTCAGTGTGCTAAGACCCTTATTCTCAGTCTGCAACAGCTTTTTAATGAAATGATACAAGAAA
ATGGCTATAATTTTGATAGATCATCCTCTACATTTAGTGGCATAAAAGAACTTGCTCGACGTTTTGCTTT
AACTTTTGGACTTGATCAGTTGAAAACAAGAGAAGCCATTGCCATGCTACACAAAGATGGCATAGAATTT
GCTTTTAAAGAGCCTAATCCGCAAGGGGAGAGCCATCCACCTTTAAATTGGGCATTTCTTGATATTCTGA
GTGAATTTTCTTCTAAACTACTTCGACAAGACAAAAGAACAGTGTATGTTTACTTGGAAAAGTTCATGAC
CTTTCAGATGTCACTCCGAAGAGAGGATGTGTGGCTTCCACTGATGTCTTACCGAAATTCTTTGCTAGCT
GGTGGTGATGATGACACCATGTCAGTCATTAGTGGAATCAGCAGCCGGGGGTCAACAGTACGGAGTAAAA
AATCAAAACCATCTACAGGAAAACGGAAAGTGGTTGAGGGCATGCAGCTTTCACTCACTGAAGAAAGTAG
TAGTAGTGACAGTATGTGGTTAAGCAGAGAACAAACACTGCACACCCCTGTTATGATGCAGACACCACAA
CTCACCTCCACTATTATGAGAGAGCCCAAAAGATTACGGCCTGAGGATAGCTTCATGAGTGTTTATCCAA
TGCAGACTGAACATCATCAAACACCTCTTGATTATAATCGGCGTGGCACAAGCCTAATGGAAGATGATGA
AGAGCCAATTGTGGAAGATGTTATGATGTCCTCAGAAGGGAGGATTGAGGATCTTAATGAGGGAATGGAT
TTTGACACCATGGATATAGATTTGCCACCATCAAAGAACAGACGAGAGAGAACAGAACTGAAGCCTGATT
TCTTTGATCCAGCTTCAATTATGGATGAATCAGTTCTTGGAGTGTCAATGTTT
